>Addgene plasmid #175112 | pLV V5-LAP2beta | addgene full sequence | sequence record 351769 | Addgene NGS Result
TGGAAGGGCTAATTCACTCCCAAAGAAGACAAGATATCCTTGATCTGTGGATCTACCACACACAAGGCTA
CTTCCCTGATTAGCAGAACTACACACCAGGGCCAGGGGTCAGATATCCACTGACCTTTGGATGGTGCTAC
AAGCTAGTACCAGTTGAGCCAGATAAGGTAGAAGAGGCCAATAAAGGAGAGAACACCAGCTTGTTACACC
CTGTGAGCCTGCATGGGATGGATGACCCGGAGAGAGAAGTGTTAGAGTGGAGGTTTGACAGCCGCCTAGC
ATTTCATCACGTGGCCCGAGAGCTGCATCCGGAGTACTTCAAGAACTGCTGATATCGAGCTTGCTACAAG
GGACTTTCCGCTGGGGACTTTCCAGGGAGGCGTGGCCTGGGCGGGACTGGGGAGTGGCGAGCCCTCAGAT
CCTGCATATAAGCAGCTGCTTTTTGCCTGTACTGGGTCTCTCTGGTTAGACCAGATCTGAGCCTGGGAGC
TCTCTGGCTAACTAGGGAACCCACTGCTTAAGCCTCAATAAAGCTTGCCTTGAGTGCTTCAAGTAGTGTG
TGCCCGTCTGTTGTGTGACTCTGGTAACTAGAGATCCCTCAGACCCTTTTAGTCAGTGTGGAAAATCTCT
AGCAGTGGCGCCCGAACAGGGACTTGAAAGCGAAAGGGAAACCAGAGGAGCTCTCTCGACGCAGGACTCG
GCTTGCTGAAGCGCGCACGGCAAGAGGCGAGGGGCGGCGACTGGTGAGTACGCCAAAAATTTTGACTAGC
GGAGGCTAGAAGGAGAGAGATGGGTGCGAGAGCGTCAGTATTAAGCGGGGGAGAATTAGATCGCGATGGG
AAAAAATTCGGTTAAGGCCAGGGGGAAAGAAAAAATATAAATTAAAACATATAGTATGGGCAAGCAGGGA
GCTAGAACGATTCGCAGTTAATCCTGGCCTGTTAGAAACATCAGAAGGCTGTAGACAAATACTGGGACAG
CTACAACCATCCCTTCAGACAGGATCAGAAGAACTTAGATCATTATATAATACAGTAGCAACCCTCTATT
GTGTGCATCAAAGGATAGAGATAAAAGACACCAAGGAAGCTTTAGACAAGATAGAGGAAGAGCAAAACAA
AAGTAAGACCACCGCACAGCAAGCGGCCGGCCGCTGATCTTCAGACCTGGAGGAGGAGATATGAGGGACA
ATTGGAGAAGTGAATTATATAAATATAAAGTAGTAAAAATTGAACCATTAGGAGTAGCACCCACCAAGGC
AAAGAGAAGAGTGGTGCAGAGAGAAAAAAGAGCAGTGGGAATAGGAGCTTTGTTCCTTGGGTTCTTGGGA
GCAGCAGGAAGCACTATGGGCGCAGCGTCAATGACGCTGACGGTACAGGCCAGACAATTATTGTCTGGTA
TAGTGCAGCAGCAGAACAATTTGCTGAGGGCTATTGAGGCGCAACAGCATCTGTTGCAACTCACAGTCTG
GGGCATCAAGCAGCTCCAGGCAAGAATCCTGGCTGTGGAAAGATACCTAAAGGATCAACAGCTCCTGGGG
ATTTGGGGTTGCTCTGGAAAACTCATTTGCACCACTGCTGTGCCTTGGAATGCTAGTTGGAGTAATAAAT
CTCTGGAACAGATTTGGAATCACACGACCTGGATGGAGTGGGACAGAGAAATTAACAATTACACAAGCTT
AATACACTCCTTAATTGAAGAATCGCAAAACCAGCAAGAAAAGAATGAACAAGAATTATTGGAATTAGAT
AAATGGGCAAGTTTGTGGAATTGGTTTAACATAACAAATTGGCTGTGGTATATAAAATTATTCATAATGA
TAGTAGGAGGCTTGGTAGGTTTAAGAATAGTTTTTGCTGTACTTTCTATAGTGAATAGAGTTAGGCAGGG
ATATTCACCATTATCGTTTCAGACCCACCTCCCAACCCCGAGGGGACCCGACAGGCCCGAAGGAATAGAA
GAAGAAGGTGGAGAGAGAGACAGAGACAGATCCATTCGATTAGTGAACGGATCTCGACGGTATCGCCTTT
AAAAGAAAAGGGGGGATTGGGGGGTACAGTGCAGGGGAAAGAATAGTAGACATAATAGCAACAGACATAC
AAACTAAAGAATTACAAAAACAAATTACAAAAATTCAAAATTTTCGGGTTTATTACAGGGACAGCAGAGA
TCCAGTTTATCGATGAGGCCCTTTCGTCTTCACTCGAGGTGCCCGTCAGTGGGCAGAGCGCACATCGCCC
ACAGTCCCCGAGAAGTTGGGGGGAGGGGTCGGCAATTGAACCGGTGCCTAGAGAAGGTGGCGCGGGGTAA
ACTGGGAAAGTGATGTCGTGTACTGGCTCCGCCTTTTTCCCGAGGGTGGGGGAGAACCGTATATAAGTGC
AGTAGTCGCCGTGAACGTTCTTTTTCGCAACGGGTTTGCCGCCAGAACACAGGTAAGTGCCGTGTGTGGT
TCCCGCGGGCCTGGCCTCTTTACGGGTTATGGCCCTTGCGTGCCTTGAATTACTTCCACCTGGCTGCAGT
ACGTGATTCTTGATCCCGAGCTTCGGGTTGGAAGTGGGTGGGAGAGTTCGAGGCCTTGCGCTTAAGGAGC
CCCTTCGCCTCGTGCTTGAGTTGAGGCCTGGCCTGGGCGCTGGGGCCGCCGCGTGCGAATCTGGTGGCAC
CTTCGCGCCTGTCTCGCTGCTTTCGATAAGTCTCTAGCCATTTAAAATTTTTGATGACCTGCTGCGACGC
TTTTTTTCTGGCAAGATAGTCTTGTAAATGCGGGCCAAGATCTGCACACTGGTATTTCGGTTTTTGGGGC
CGCGGGCGGCGACGGGGCCCGTGCGTCCCAGCGCACATGTTCGGCGAGGCGGGGCCTGCGAGCGCGGCCA
CCGAGAATCGGACGGGGGTAGTCTCAAGCTGGCCGGCCTGCTCTGGTGCCTGGCCTCGCGCCGCCGTGTA
TCGCCCCGCCCTGGGCGGCAAGGCTGGCCCGGTCGGCACCAGTTGCGTGAGCGGAAAGATGGCCGCTTCC
CGGCCCTGCTGCAGGGAGCTCAAAATGGAGGACGCGGCGCTCGGGAGAGCGGGCGGGTGAGTCACCCACA
CAAAGGAAAAGGGCCTTTCCGTCCTCAGCCGTCGCTTCATGTGACTCCACGGAGTACCGGGCGCCGTCCA
GGCACCTCGATTAGTTCTCGAGCTTTTGGAGTACGTCGTCTTTAGGTTGGGGGGAGGGGTTTTATGCGAT
GGAGTTTCCCCACACTGAGTGGGTGGAGACTGAAGTTAGGCCAGCTTGGCACTTGATGTAATTCTCCTTG
GAATTTGCCCTTTTTGAGTTTGGATCTTGGTTCATTCTCAAGCCTCAGACAGTGGTTCAAAGTTTTTTTC
TTCCATTTCAGGTGTCGTGAGGATCCGCCGCCATGGGTAAGCCTATCCCTAACCCTCTCCTCGGTCTCGA
TTCTACGGGGGGCGGAGGGGGTGGGCCCATGCCGGAGTTCCTAGAGGACCCTTCGGTCCTGACCAAAGAC
AAGTTGAAGAGCGAGTTGGTCGCCAACAACGTGACGCTCCCGGCCGGCGAGCAGCGCAAGGACGTGTACG
TGCAGCTCTACCTGCAGCACCTCACGGCGCGCAACCGGCCGCCGCTCGCCGCGGGAGCCAACAGCAAAGG
GCCGCCCGACTTCTCGAGCGACGAGGAGCGCGAGCCCACGCCGGTGCTCGGCTCCGGGGCCTCCGTGGGT
CGCGGCCGCGGCGCCGTCGGCAGGAAAGCCACAAAGAAAACTGATAAGCCCAGGCTAGAAGATAAAGATG
ATCTGGATGTGACAGAGCTCTCTAATGAAGAACTTCTGGATCAGCTTGTAAGATATGGAGTGAATCCTGG
TCCCATTGTGGGAACAACCAGGAAGCTATATGAGAAGAAGCTGTTGAAGCTGAGGGAGCAGGGAACTGAA
TCGAGATCCTCTACTCCTCTTCCAACAGTCTCTTCCTCTGCAGAAAACACAAGGCAGAATGGAAGTAACG
ACTCTGACAGATACAGCGACAATGATGAAGACTCTAAAATAGAGCTGAAGCTTGAGAAGAGGGAGCCGCT
AAAGGGCAGAGCCAAGACGCCAGTCACACTGAAGCAGAGAAGGACTGAGCACAATCAGAGCTATTCTCAA
GCTGGAGTAACTGAGACTGAATGGACGAGTGGATCTTCAACAGGCGGACCTCTGCAGGCATTAACTAGGG
AGTCCACGAGAGGGTCGAGAAGAACTCCAAGGAAAAGGGTGGAAACTTCACAGCATTTTCGTATAGATGG
TGCAGTAATTTCAGAGAGTACTCCCATAGCTGAAACTATAAAGGCTTCAAGCAACGAATCCTTAGTGGCC
AATAGGTTGACTGGAAATTTCAAGCATGCATCTTCTATTCTGCCAATCACTGAATTCTCAGACATAACCA
GAAGAACACCAAAGAAACCATTGACAAGAGCTGAAGTGGGAGAAAAAACAGAGGAGCGAAGAGTAGACAG
GGATATTCTTAAGGAAATGTTCCCCTACGAAGCCTCCACTCCGACGGGAATCAGTGCTAGCTGCCGCAGA
CCAATCAAAGGTGCTGCAGGCCGGCCGCTCGAGCTCAGTGACTTCAGGATGGAAGAGTCGTTCTCATCTA
AGTACGTCCCGAAGTATGCTCCCTTGGCAGATGTCAAGTCAGAAAAGACAAAGAAGAGACGCTCCGTTCC
CATGTGGATAAAAATGTTGCTGTTTGCCCTTGTGGCCGTGTTTTTGTTTTTGGTCTATCAAGCTATGGAA
ACCAACCAAGGAAATCCCTTCACTAATTTTCTTCAAGATACTAAAATATCCAACTAATGGGCCGCGACGA
TGTTTAAACTTCGAAACGCGTGAATTCCTCGAGGGCGGCCGCTCTAGAGTCGACGGGCCGCGGTAACAAT
TGTTAACTAACTTAAGCTAGCAACGGTTTCCCTCTAGCGGGATCAATTCCGCCCCCCCCCCCTAACGTTA
CTGGCCGAAGCCGCTTGGAATAAGGCCGGTGTGCGTTTGTCTATATGTTATTTTCCACCATATTGCCGTC
TTTTGGCAATGTGAGGGCCCGGAAACCTGGCCCTGTCTTCTTGACGAGCATTCCTAGGGGTCTTTCCCCT
CTCGCCAAAGGAATGCAAGGTCTGTTGAATGTCGTGAAGGAAGCAGTTCCTCTGGAAGCTTCTTGAAGAC
AAACAACGTCTGTAGCGACCCTTTGCAGGCAGCGGAACCCCCCACCTGGCGACAGGTGCCTCTGCGGCCA
AAAGCCACGTGTATAAGATACACCTGCAAAGGCGGCACAACCCCAGTGCCACGTTGTGAGTTGGATAGTT
GTGGAAAGAGTCAAATGGCTCTCCTCAAGCGTATTCAACAAGGGGCTGAAGGATGCCCAGAAGGTACCCC
ATTGTATGGGATCTGATCTGGGGCCTCGGTGCACATGCTTTACATGTGTTTAGTCGAGGTTAAAAAAACG
TCTAGGCCCCCCGAACCACGGGGACGTGGTTTTCCTTTGAAAAACACGATAATACCATGACCGAGTACAA
GCCCACGGTGCGCCTCGCCACCCGCGACGACGTCCCCAGGGCCGTACGCACCCTCGCCGCCGCGTTCGCC
GACTACCCCGCCACGCGCCACACCGTCGATCCGGACCGCCACATCGAGCGGGTCACCGAGCTGCAAGAAC
TCTTCCTCACGCGCGTCGGGCTCGACATCGGCAAGGTGTGGGTCGCGGACGACGGCGCCGCGGTGGCGGT
CTGGACCACGCCGGAGAGCGTCGAAGCGGGGGCGGTGTTCGCCGAGATCGGCCCGCGCATGGCCGAGTTG
AGCGGTTCCCGGCTGGCCGCGCAGCAACAGATGGAAGGCCTCCTGGCGCCGCACCGGCCCAAGGAGCCCG
CGTGGTTCCTGGCCACCGTCGGCGTCTCGCCCGACCACCAGGGCAAGGGTCTGGGCAGCGCCGTCGTGCT
CCCCGGAGTGGAGGCGGCCGAGCGCGCCGGGGTGCCCGCCTTCCTGGAGACCTCCGCGCCCCGCAACCTC
CCCTTCTACGAGCGGCTCGGCTTCACCGTCACCGCCGACGTCGAGGTGCCCGAAGGACCGCGCACCTGGT
GCATGACCCGCAAGCCCGGTGCCTGACCCGGGCGGGGCGCGTCTGGAACAATCAACCTCTGGATTACAAA
ATTTGTGAAAGATTGACTGGTATTCTTAACTATGTTGCTCCTTTTACGCTATGTGGATACGCTGCTTTAA
TGCCTTTGTATCATGCTATTGCTTCCCGTATGGCTTTCATTTTCTCCTCCTTGTATAAATCCTGGTTGCT
GTCTCTTTATGAGGAGTTGTGGCCCGTTGTCAGGCAACGTGGCGTGGTGTGCACTGTGTTTGCTGACGCA
ACCCCCACTGGTTGGGGCATTGCCACCACCTGTCAGCTCCTTTCCGGGACTTTCGCTTTCCCCCTCCCTA
TTGCCACGGCGGAACTCATCGCCGCCTGCCTTGCCCGCTGCTGGACAGGGGCTCGGCTGTTGGGCACTGA
CAATTCCGTGGTGTTGTCGGGGAAGCTGACGTCCTTTCCATGGCTGCTCGCCTGTGTTGCCACCTGGATT
CTGCGCGGGACGTCCTTCTGCTACGTCCCTTCGGCCCTCAATCCAGCGGACCTTCCTTCCCGCGGCCTGC
TGCCGGCTCTGCGGCCTCTTCCGCGTCTTCGCCTTCGCCCTCAGACGAGTCGGATCTCCCTTTGGGCCGC
CTCCCCGCCTGGAATTAATTCTGCAGTCGAGACCTAGAAAAACATGGAGCAATCACAAGTAGCAATACAG
CAGCTACCAATGCTGATTGTGCCTGGCTAGAAGCACAAGAGGAGGAGGAGGTGGGTTTTCCAGTCACACC
TCAGGTACCTTTAAGACCAATGACTTACAAGGCAGCTGTAGATCTTAGCCACTTTTTAAAAGAAAAGAGG
GGACTGGAAGGGCTAATTCACTCCCAACGAAGACAAGATATCCTTGATCTGTGGATCTACCACACACAAG
GCTACTTCCCTGATTAGCAGAACTACACACCAGGGCCAGGGGTCAGATATCCACTGACCTTTGGATGGTG
CTACAAGCTAGTACCAGTTGAGCCAGATAAGGTAGAAGAGGCCAATAAAGGAGAGAACACCAGCTTGTTA
CACCCTGTGAGCCTGCATGGGATGGATGACCCGGAGAGAGAAGTGTTAGAGTGGAGGTTTGACAGCCGCC
TAGCATTTCATCACGTGGCCCGAGAGCTGCATCCGGAGTACTTCAAGAACTGCTGATATCGAGCTTGCTA
CAAGGGACTTTCCGCTGGGGACTTTCCAGGGAGGCGTGGCCTGGGCGGGACTGGGGAGTGGCGAGCCCTC
AGATCCTGCATATAAGCAGCTGCTTTTTGCCTGTACTGGGTCTCTCTGGTTAGACCAGATCTGAGCCTGG
GAGCTCTCTGGCTAACTAGGGAACCCACTGCTTAAGCCTCAATAAAGCTTGCCTTGAGTGCTTCAAGTAG
TGTGTGCCCGTCTGTTGTGTGACTCTGGTAACTAGAGATCCCTCAGACCCTTTTAGTCAGTGTGGAAAAT
CTCTAGCAGTAGTAGTTCATGTCATCTTATTATTCAGTATTTATAACTTGCAAAGAAATGAATATCAGAG
AGTGAGAGGCCTTGACATTGCTAGCGTTTACCGTCGACCTCTAGCTAGAGCTTGGCGTAATCATGGTCAT
AGCTGTTTCCTGTGTGAAATTGTTATCCGCTCACAATTCCACACAACATACGAGCCGGAAGCATAAAGTG
TAAAGCCTGGGGTGCCTAATGAGTGAGCTAACTCACATTAATTGCGTTGCGCTCACTGCCCGCTTTCCAG
TCGGGAAACCTGTCGTGCCAGCTGCATTAATGAATCGGCCAACGCGCGGGGAGAGGCGGTTTGCGTATTG
GGCGCTCTTCCGCTTCCTCGCTCACTGACTCGCTGCGCTCGGTCGTTCGGCTGCGGCGAGCGGTATCAGC
TCACTCAAAGGCGGTAATACGGTTATCCACAGAATCAGGGGATAACGCAGGAAAGAACATGTGAGCAAAA
GGCCAGCAAAAGGCCAGGAACCGTAAAAAGGCCGCGTTGCTGGCGTTTTTCCATAGGCTCCGCCCCCCTG
ACGAGCATCACAAAAATCGACGCTCAAGTCAGAGGTGGCGAAACCCGACAGGACTATAAAGATACCAGGC
GTTTCCCCCTGGAAGCTCCCTCGTGCGCTCTCCTGTTCCGACCCTGCCGCTTACCGGATACCTGTCCGCC
TTTCTCCCTTCGGGAAGCGTGGCGCTTTCTCATAGCTCACGCTGTAGGTATCTCAGTTCGGTGTAGGTCG
TTCGCTCCAAGCTGGGCTGTGTGCACGAACCCCCCGTTCAGCCCGACCGCTGCGCCTTATCCGGTAACTA
TCGTCTTGAGTCCAACCCGGTAAGACACGACTTATCGCCACTGGCAGCAGCCACTGGTAACAGGATTAGC
AGAGCGAGGTATGTAGGCGGTGCTACAGAGTTCTTGAAGTGGTGGCCTAACTACGGCTACACTAGAAGAA
CAGTATTTGGTATCTGCGCTCTGCTGAAGCCAGTTACCTTCGGAAAAAGAGTTGGTAGCTCTTGATCCGG
CAAACAAACCACCGCTGGTAGCGGTGGTTTTTTTGTTTGCAAGCAGCAGATTACGCGCAGAAAAAAAGGA
TCTCAAGAAGATCCTTTGATCTTTTCTACGGGGTCTGACGCTCAGTGGAACGAAAACTCACGTTAAGGGA
TTTTGGTCATGAGATTATCAAAAAGGATCTTCACCTAGATCCTTTTAAATTAAAAATGAAGTTTTAAATC
AATCTAAAGTATATATGAGTAAACTTGGTCTGACAGTTACCAATGCTTAATCAGTGAGGCACCTATCTCA
GCGATCTGTCTATTTCGTTCATCCATAGTTGCCTGACTCCCCGTCGTGTAGATAACTACGATACGGGAGG
GCTTACCATCTGGCCCCAGTGCTGCAATGATACCGCGAGACCCACGCTCACCGGCTCCAGATTTATCAGC
AATAAACCAGCCAGCCGGAAGGGCCGAGCGCAGAAGTGGTCCTGCAACTTTATCCGCCTCCATCCAGTCT
ATTAATTGTTGCCGGGAAGCTAGAGTAAGTAGTTCGCCAGTTAATAGTTTGCGCAACGTTGTTGCCATTG
CTACAGGCATCGTGGTGTCACGCTCGTCGTTTGGTATGGCTTCATTCAGCTCCGGTTCCCAACGATCAAG
GCGAGTTACATGATCCCCCATGTTGTGCAAAAAAGCGGTTAGCTCCTTCGGTCCTCCGATCGTTGTCAGA
AGTAAGTTGGCCGCAGTGTTATCACTCATGGTTATGGCAGCACTGCATAATTCTCTTACTGTCATGCCAT
CCGTAAGATGCTTTTCTGTGACTGGTGAGTACTCAACCAAGTCATTCTGAGAATAGTGTATGCGGCGACC
GAGTTGCTCTTGCCCGGCGTCAATACGGGATAATACCGCGCCACATAGCAGAACTTTAAAAGTGCTCATC
ATTGGAAAACGTTCTTCGGGGCGAAAACTCTCAAGGATCTTACCGCTGTTGAGATCCAGTTCGATGTAAC
CCACTCGTGCACCCAACTGATCTTCAGCATCTTTTACTTTCACCAGCGTTTCTGGGTGAGCAAAAACAGG
AAGGCAAAATGCCGCAAAAAAGGGAATAAGGGCGACACGGAAATGTTGAATACTCATACTCTTCCTTTTT
CAATATTATTGAAGCATTTATCAGGGTTATTGTCTCATGAGCGGATACATATTTGAATGTATTTAGAAAA
ATAAACAAATAGGGGTTCCGCGCACATTTCCCCGAAAAGTGCCACCTGACGTCGACGGATCGGGAGATCA
ACTTGTTTATTGCAGCTTATAATGGTTACAAATAAAGCAATAGCATCACAAATTTCACAAATAAAGCATT
TTTTTCACTGCATTCTAGTTGTGGTTTGTCCAAACTCATCAATGTATCTTATCATGTCTGGATCAACTGG
ATAACTCAAGCTAACCAAAATCATCCCAAACTTCCCACCCCATACCCTATTACCACTGCCAATTACCTGT
GGTTTCATTTACTCTAAACCTGTGATTCCTCTGAATTATTTTCATTTTAAAGAAATTGTATTTGTTAAAT
ATGTACTACAAACTTAGTAGT
Features (pLannotate 1.2.2; 24 found; start..end, strand, type, name):
    377..634     +  LTR            5' LTR (truncated): truncated 5' long terminal repeat (LTR) from HIV-1
    681..806     +  misc_feature   HIV-1 Ψ: packaging signal of human immunodeficiency virus type 1
    790..1128    +  CDS            HIV-1 gag (fragment): gag protein from human immunodeficiency virus 1; gag
   1303..1536    +  misc_feature   RRE: The Rev response element (RRE) of HIV-1 allows for Rev-dependent mRNA export from the nucleus to the cytoplasm.
   1913..2013    +  CDS            Rev (fragment): human immunodeficiency virus 1 (HIV-1) Rev protein; rev; enhances nuclear export of unspliced and incompletely spliced viral mRNAs
   2028..2143    +  misc_feature   cPPT/CTS: central polypurine tract and central termination sequence of HIV-1 (lacking the first T)
   2221..2432    +  promoter       EF-1α core promoter: core promoter for human elongation factor EF-1α
   2433..3371    +  intron         EF-1α intron A: intron upstream of the start codon of human EF-1α
   3396..3437    +  CDS            V5 tag: epitope tag from simian virus 5
   3459..4814    +  CDS            Tmpo: LAP2B_MOUSE - Also known as Lap2. Experimental evidence at protein level: Swiss-Prot protein existence level 1. May help direct the assembly of the nuclear lamina and thereby help maintain the structural organization of the nuclear envelope. Possible receptor for attachment of lamin filaments to the inner nuclear membrane. May be involved in the control of initiation of DNA replication through its interaction with NAKAP95 (By similarity). From Mus musculus (Mouse).
   4953..5514    +  misc_feature   IRES: internal ribosome entry site (IRES) of the encephalomyocarditis virus (EMCV)
   5517..6116    +  CDS            PuroR: puromycin N-acetyltransferase; pac from Streptomyces alboniger; confers resistance to puromycin
   6140..6728    +  misc_feature   WPRE: woodchuck hepatitis virus posttranscriptional regulatory element
   6745..7263    +  CDS            nef (fragment): NEF_HV1BR - Experimental evidence at protein level: Swiss-Prot protein existence level 1. Extracellular Nef protein targets CD4(+) T-lymphocytes for apoptosis by interacting with CXCR4 surface receptors (PubMed:14990729). From Human immunodeficiency virus type 1 group M subtype B (isolate BRU/LAI) (HIV-1).
   7311..7568    +  LTR            5' LTR (truncated): truncated 5' long terminal repeat (LTR) from HIV-1
   7720..7736    -  protein_bind   lac operator: The lac repressor binds to the lac operator to inhibit transcription in E. coli. This inhibition can be relieved by adding lactose or isopropyl-β-D-thiogalactopyranoside (IPTG). lac repressor encoded by lacI
   7744..7774    -  promoter       lac promoter: promoter for the E. coli lac operon
   7789..7810    -  protein_bind   CAP binding site: CAP binding activates transcription in the presence of cAMP. E. coli catabolite activator protein
   7823..7915    -  CDS            lacI (fragment): lac repressor; lacI; The lac repressor binds to the lac operator to inhibit transcription in E. coli. This inhibition can be relieved by adding lactose or isopropyl-β-D-thiogalactopyranoside (IPTG).
   8098..8686    -  rep_origin     ori: high-copy-number ColE1/pMB1/pBR322/pUC origin of replication
   8857..9717    -  CDS            AmpR: β-lactamase; bla; confers resistance to ampicillin, carbenicillin, and related antibiotics
   9718..9822    -  promoter       AmpR promoter: bla
   9870..10004   +  polyA_signal   SV40 poly(A) signal: SV40 polyadenylation signal
  10171..329     +  CDS            nef (fragment) (across the origin): NEF_HV1BR - Experimental evidence at protein level: Swiss-Prot protein existence level 1. Extracellular Nef protein targets CD4(+) T-lymphocytes for apoptosis by interacting with CXCR4 surface receptors (PubMed:14990729). From Human immunodeficiency virus type 1 group M subtype B (isolate BRU/LAI) (HIV-1).
