[The description below was written by a language model from this plasmid's Addgene catalogue record and pLannotate feature annotations shown in this document.]
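Description:
pLV V5-LAP2beta is a 10,171-nt HIV-1-based lentiviral expression plasmid built on the pLV-EF1a-IRES-Puro backbone, designed to deliver and stably express V5-tagged mouse Tmpo (the LAP2β isoform) in mammalian cells. In bacteria it is maintained through a high-copy ColE1/pUC-type origin and selected with ampicillin via the β-lactamase gene. Remnants of a lac promoter/operator region and an SV40 poly(A) signal are also annotated in the plasmid backbone.

The viral portion is bounded by two HIV-1 LTR-derived elements, both labelled by the annotation software as truncated 5' LTRs and each adjoined by sequence matching a nef fragment. Between them lie the Ψ packaging signal with a gag fragment, the Rev response element for Rev-dependent nuclear export of the genomic RNA, and the cPPT/CTS element that aids nuclear import and transduction. The expression cassette is driven by the human EF-1α core promoter with its intron A, followed by an N-terminal V5 epitope tag upstream of the Tmpo coding sequence, which was inserted by Gibson cloning. An EMCV IRES downstream links the puromycin N-acetyltransferase gene to the same transcript, so puromycin selection enriches for transduced cells that also express the tagged protein. A WPRE enhances post-transcriptional expression.

LAP2β is an inner nuclear membrane protein implicated in lamin attachment and nuclear envelope organisation. The construct allows its detection or localisation through the V5 epitope, consistent with the associated study of proteins concentrated at the nuclear envelope. Packaging functions are not encoded and would have to be supplied in trans.
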