Addgene plasmid #175112: pLV V5-LAP2beta
Purpose: Lentiviral expression of V5-tagged mouse Tmpo
Depositing lab: Larry Gerace. Depositing organization: Scripps California (The Scripps Research Institute). Publication: Comparative membrane proteomics reveals diverse cell regulators concentrated at the nuclear envelope. Cheng LC, Zhang X, Baboo S, Nguyen JA, Martinez-Bartolome S, Loose E, Diedrich J, Yates JR 3rd, Gerace L. Life Sci Alliance. 2023 Jul 11;6(9):e202301998. doi: 10.26508/lsa.202301998. Print 2023 Sep. PubMed 37433644.
Backbone
  Vector backbone: pLV-EF1a-IRES-Puro
  Backbone manufacturer: Tobias Meyer (Addgene plasmid # 85132)
  Vector type: Mammalian Expression, Lentiviral
Growth in bacteria
  Bacterial resistance: Ampicillin, 100 μg/mL
  Growth temperature: 30°C
  Growth strain: NEB Stable
  Copy number: High Copy
Gene/Insert
  Gene/Insert name: Tmpo (alt name: Lap2beta)
  Species: M. musculus (mouse)
  Entrez Gene: Tmpo (a.k.a. 5630400D24Rik, AI195756, AI606875, AW214352, AW547477, LAP2, TP)
  Tag / fusion protein: V5 (N terminal on insert)
  Cloning method: Gibson Cloning
Terms and licenses: Academic/Nonprofit Terms; Industry Terms: Not Available to Industry
How to cite: pLV V5-LAP2beta was a gift from Larry Gerace (Addgene plasmid # 175112 ; http://n2t.net/addgene:175112 ; RRID:Addgene_175112)
